>Addgene plasmid #163875 | pFlox_N-BRG1_Neo_FKBPF36V_mScarlet | addgene full sequence | sequence record 323487 | Addgene NGS Result
GCCATTCGCCATTCAGGCTGCGCAACTGTTGGGAAGGGCGATCGGTGCGGGCCTCTTCGCTATTACGCCA
GCTGGCGAAAGGGGGATGTGCTGCAAGGCGATTAAGTTGGGTAACGCCAGGGTTTTCCCAGTCACGACGT
TGTAAAACGACGGCCGCGGCGGCCGCACTAGTGGCCGCGGCGGCCGCACTAGTGGCCGCGGCGGCCGCAG
CTTGCCTGCAGGTCGACGATTAGCACTCACTGATTGTTTTTGTGTGTCTGTCTGACTGCCTGTCTTGTTC
ATGACCTTCATGAACAAGAGAACAGATGACTCCACAGTTAAAGGATAATTTGAGAGTTGCCCCACAGTCT
GCTGGGGACCTAGTTGATCTTGGAGGTAATGGGAGGACATTGTCCCACTGACCACATCAAGTGTAGCTTC
CTAGAGTGATTATTGGTCAGTTTCCCCAGTCTGTCACTTTATAGTTAGATAAGGCTGGGCAATACGCAGA
AGTAATTTTGTGGTAGGGTGGGGAGTGAGACAGGGTCTCCCTATGCAGTCCTGGCTGGCCTGGAACTAGT
ATAGAACTCAAATTAAGAGATCCTCTGCCTCCCTATTTCTGGGGTCATGGACATGCACCATCATTCCCTG
CTTTCTGAGCTGATTTCTTTTCCTGAGATAACATTGTTTTTCCCAAAAAGAATAAAAGAAAGGTTTGGAA
CAAAGGTTAGGTATCAGGCCTACAAGATGGGGCTCAGTGGTCTGGGTGAACCTGACTGACCTTTGGGCCC
TTCTTTGCTGTTCTTGACATAACTGAACCCCTGTCCCAGATTCTAGGATGACCAGAATTTCTTTCCAACA
GGAGACCAGTGCCTGTAGCTCCAGTAAAGGTCGACATGATTGAACAAGATGGATTGCACGCAGGTTCTCC
GGCCGCTTGGGTGGAGAGGCTATTCGGCTATGACTGGGCACAACAGACAATCGGCTGCTCTGATGCCGCC
GTGTTCCGGCTGTCAGCGCAGGGGCGCCCGGTTCTTTTTGTCAAGACCGACCTGTCCGGTGCCCTGAATG
AACTGCAGGACGAGGCAGCGCGGCTATCGTGGCTGGCCACGACGGGCGTTCCTTGCGCAGCTGTGCTCGA
CGTTGTCACTGAAGCGGGAAGGGACTGGCTGCTATTGGGCGAAGTGCCGGGGCAGGATCTCCTGTCATCT
CACCTTGCTCCTGCCGAGAAAGTATCCATCATGGCTGATGCAATGCGGCGGCTGCATACGCTTGATCCGG
CTACCTGCCCATTCGACCACCAAGCGAAACATCGCATCGAGCGAGCACGTACTCGGATGGAAGCCGGTCT
TGTCGATCAGGATGATCTGGACGAAGAGCATCAGGGGCTCGCGCCAGCCGAACTGTTCGCCAGGCTCAAG
GCGCGCATGCCCGACGGCGAGGATCTCGTCGTGACCCATGGCGATGCCTGCTTGCCGAATATCATGGTGG
AAAATGGCCGCTTTTCTGGATTCATCGACTGTGGCCGGCTGGGTGTGGCGGACCGCTATCAGGACATAGC
GTTGGCTACCCGTGATATTGCTGAAGAGCTTGGCGGCGAATGGGCTGACCGCTTCCTCGTGCTTTACGGT
ATCGCCGCTCCCGATTCGCAGCGCATCGCCTTCTATCGCCTTCTTGACGAGTTCTTCGGTTCCGGAGCTA
CTAACTTCAGCCTGCTGAAGCAGGCTGGAGACGTGGAGGAGAACCCTGGACCTTACCCCTACGACGTGCC
CGACTACGCCGGCTACCCATACGATGTTCCAGATTACGCTGGAAGCGGAGGAGTGCAGGTGGAAACCATC
TCCCCAGGAGACGGGCGCACCTTCCCCAAGCGCGGCCAGACCTGCGTGGTGCACTACACCGGGATGCTTG
AAGATGGAAAGAAAGTTGATTCCTCCCGGGACAGAAACAAGCCCTTTAAGTTTATGCTAGGCAAGCAGGA
GGTGATCCGAGGCTGGGAAGAAGGGGTTGCCCAGATGAGTGTGGGTCAGAGAGCCAAACTGACTATATCT
CCAGATTATGCCTATGGTGCCACTGGGCACCCAGGCATCATCCCACCACATGCCACTCTCGTCTTCGATG
TGGAGCTTCTAAAACTGGAAGGTGGAGGCGGGAGTGGAGGTGGAGGATCGATGGTGAGCAAGGGCGAGGC
AGTGATCAAGGAGTTCATGCGGTTCAAGGTGCACATGGAGGGCTCCATGAACGGCCACGAGTTCGAGATC
GAGGGCGAGGGCGAGGGCCGCCCCTACGAGGGCACCCAGACCGCCAAGCTGAAGGTGACCAAGGGTGGCC
CCCTGCCCTTCTCCTGGGACATCCTGTCCCCTCAGTTCATGTACGGCTCCAGGGCCTTCATCAAGCACCC
CGCCGACATCCCCGACTACTATAAGCAGTCCTTCCCCGAGGGCTTCAAGTGGGAGCGCGTGATGAACTTC
GAGGACGGCGGCGCCGTGACCGTGACCCAGGACACCTCCCTGGAGGACGGCACCCTGATCTACAAGGTGA
AGCTCCGCGGCACCAACTTCCCTCCTGACGGCCCCGTAATGCAGAAGAAGACAATGGGCTGGGAAGCGTC
CACCGAGCGGTTGTACCCCGAGGACGGCGTGCTGAAGGGCGACATTAAGATGGCCCTGCGCCTGAAGGAC
GGCGGCCGCTACCTGGCGGACTTCAAGACCACCTACAAGGCCAAGAAGCCCGTGCAGATGCCCGGCGCCT
ACAACGTGGACCGCAAGTTGGACATCACCTCCCACAACGAGGACTACACCGTGGTGGAACAGTACGAACG
CTCCGAGGGCCGCCACTCCACCGGCGGCATGGACGAGCTGTACAAGGGTGGCGGTGGCTCGGGCGGTGGT
GGGTCGGGTGGCGGCGGATCTGGTACCTTGGGTGGGACTCCTCGGCCTGGTCCTTCCCCAGGCCCTGGTC
CTTCACCTGGTGCAATGCTGGGTCCTAGCCCTGGCCCCTCACCAGGTTCTGCCCACAGCATGATGGGGCC
AAGCCCAGGACCTCCTTCAGCAGGACATCCCATGCCCACCCAGGGGCCTGGAGGGTACCCCCAGGACAAC
ATGCATCAGATGCACAAGGTAGGCATCCTGTGATCTCAGTCCTGTACTCTGTTCCTGAGACTTGCCTTGG
TGTCTCATACAAAGCTGCCAGAGCCTCCGGACATTAGAGGAGAGAGGTCTGTGGAGGTGACTTGGCTTAG
TTCAGGGTCCTACCCTAAAGTGTGCTTCTTTGAACAAAGGAATCAGGCTGTTGTCCTGAGCCAGGAGGCT
GAGCAGCCATTTCACTCTACGTTTCCCATTCTCCCTATGCTTTCTTTTGTTAAAAGGAATTCCCAGATTC
CTCTAAGGACGATCCTCTGGCTGCACTGGTGGCCTACATACTTGAAGCAGTGGGGAGTATTGAGTCTGCT
TCTGAGCTTGTACCCCAGACTGCCATCTTCCTTTGGTAAATGTGTCAGCATTGCTTTTGCCAGCAAGGCT
GCCAGGCAGCAATCCTGTCCTTAGGCCTTGGTGTTCCTCTTAGGACTGGCGCAGTAGAATGTCAGCATTT
ATCTGGGCTGACCCACAGAGGCTGGGGTGTAAGAAGATATTGGAGGCTGCAGGAGGGTTCACCATAGTGG
CATTGTCAGTTGCTCCTCTTCCCTGCAGGGTTGTCCTCTGTTTGCTTCCTAATCCTGCAAGTATAGGTTG
TGTTCCCTATCCACAAATGAGGAAGGCCCTCACATGCCTGTCTCATTCCTCGGCCTGGCTTGTCCTTGTA
CTCTGCTTCCAGACATCTCCATCTGGCTCCCCAGTTCTGGATGGTTGTGTCATCTTAGTAGAGTACTTAT
CTTGCTCTTTCCCCTATGAAGGAAGCTCTGGGTCCCATGTAGGAGCCCACCGTCTGGTTTACAGGGCCCT
CCATGTCCGGTAAGCTGCATCTCGGTACCCTCGAGGTCGATCGACGGTATCGATAAGCTTGATCTAGAGC
GGCCGCCACCGCGGTGGAGCTCCAGCTTTTGTTCCCTTTAGTGAGGGTTAATTTCGAGCTTGGCGTAATC
ATGGTCATAGCTGTTTCCTGTGTGAAATTGTTATCCGCTCACAATTCCACACAACATACGAGCCGGAAGC
ATAAAGTGTAAAGCCTGGGGTGCCTAATGAGTGAGCTAACTCACATTAATTGCGTTGCGCTCACTGCCCG
CTTTCCAGTCGGGAAACCTGTCGTGCCAGCTGCATTAATGAATCGGCCAACGCGCGGGGAGAGGCGGTTT
GCGTATTGGGCGCTCTTCCGCTTCCTCGCTCACTGACTCGCTGCGCTCGGTCGTTCGGCTGCGGCGAGCG
GTATCAGCTCACTCAAAGGCGGTAATACGGTTATCCACAGAATCAGGGGATAACGCAGGAAAGAACATGT
GAGCAAAAGGCCAGCAAAAGGCCAGGAACCGTAAAAAGGCCGCGTTGCTGGCGTTTTTCCATAGGCTCCG
CCCCCCTGACGAGCATCACAAAAATCGACGCTCAAGTCAGAGGTGGCGAAACCCGACAGGACTATAAAGA
TACCAGGCGTTTCCCCCTGGAAGCTCCCTCGTGCGCTCTCCTGTTCCGACCCTGCCGCTTACCGGATACC
TGTCCGCCTTTCTCCCTTCGGGAAGCGTGGCGCTTTCTCATAGCTCACGCTGTAGGTATCTCAGTTCGGT
GTAGGTCGTTCGCTCCAAGCTGGGCTGTGTGCACGAACCCCCCGTTCAGCCCGACCGCTGCGCCTTATCC
GGTAACTATCGTCTTGAGTCCAACCCGGTAAGACACGACTTATCGCCACTGGCAGCAGCCACTGGTAACA
GGATTAGCAGAGCGAGGTATGTAGGCGGTGCTACAGAGTTCTTGAAGTGGTGGCCTAACTACGGCTACAC
TAGAAGAACAGTATTTGGTATCTGCGCTCTGCTGAAGCCAGTTACCTTCGGAAAAAGAGTTGGTAGCTCT
TGATCCGGCAAACAAACCACCGCTGGTAGCGGTGGTTTTTTTGTTTGCAAGCAGCAGATTACGCGCAGAA
AAAAAGGATCTCAAGAAGATCCTTTGATCTTTTCTACGGGGTCTGACGCTCAGTGGAACGAAAACTCACG
TTAAGGGATTTTGGTCATGAGATTATCAAAAAGGATCTTCACCTAGATCCTTTTAAATTAAAAATGAAGT
TTTAAATCAATCTAAAGTATATATGAGTAAACTTGGTCTGACAGTTACCAATGCTTAATCAGTGAGGCAC
CTATCTCAGCGATCTGTCTATTTCGTTCATCCATAGTTGCCTGACTCCCCGTCGTGTAGATAACTACGAT
ACGGGAGGGCTTACCATCTGGCCCCAGTGCTGCAATGATACCGCGAGACCCACGCTCACCGGCTCCAGAT
TTATCAGCAATAAACCAGCCAGCCGGAAGGGCCGAGCGCAGAAGTGGTCCTGCAACTTTATCCGCCTCCA
TCCAGTCTATTAATTGTTGCCGGGAAGCTAGAGTAAGTAGTTCGCCAGTTAATAGTTTGCGCAACGTTGT
TGCCATTGCTACAGGCATCGTGGTGTCACGCTCGTCGTTTGGTATGGCTTCATTCAGCTCCGGTTCCCAA
CGATCAAGGCGAGTTACATGATCCCCCATGTTGTGCAAAAAAGCGGTTAGCTCCTTCGGTCCTCCGATCG
TTGTCAGAAGTAAGTTGGCCGCAGTGTTATCACTCATGGTTATGGCAGCACTGCATAATTCTCTTACTGT
CATGCCATCCGTAAGATGCTTTTCTGTGACTGGTGAGTACTCAACCAAGTCATTCTGAGAATAGTGTATG
CGGCGACCGAGTTGCTCTTGCCCGGCGTCAATACGGGATAATACCGCGCCACATAGCAGAACTTTAAAAG
TGCTCATCATTGGAAAACGTTCTTCGGGGCGAAAACTCTCAAGGATCTTACCGCTGTTGAGATCCAGTTC
GATGTAACCCACTCGTGCACCCAACTGATCTTCAGCATCTTTTACTTTCACCAGCGTTTCTGGGTGAGCA
AAAACAGGAAGGCAAAATGCCGCAAAAAAGGGAATAAGGGCGACACGGAAATGTTGAATACTCATACTCT
TCCTTTTTCAATATTATTGAAGCATTTATCAGGGTTATTGTCTCATGAGCGGATACATATTTGAATGTAT
TTAGAAAAATAAACAAATAGGGGTTCCGCGCACATTTCCCCGAAAAGTGCCACCTGACGTCTAAGAAACC
ATTATTATCATGACATTAACCTATAAAAATAGGCGTATCACGAGGCCCTTTCGTCTCGCGCGTTTCGGTG
ATGACGGTGAAAACCTCTGACACATGCAGCTCCCGGAGACGGTCACAGCTTGTCTGTAAGCGGATGCCGG
GAGCAGACAAGCCCGTCAGGGCGCGTCAGCGGGTGTTGGCGGGTGTCGGGGCTGGCTTAACTATGCGGCA
TCAGAGCAGATTGTACTGAGAGTGCACCATATGCGGTGTGAAATACCGCACAGATGCGTAAGGAGAAAAT
ACCGCATCAGGC
Features (pLannotate 1.2.2; 18 found; start..end, strand, type, name):
      5..155     -  CDS            lacZα (fragment): LacZα fragment of β-galactosidase; lacZ fragment
    876..1667    +  CDS            neo: KKA2_KLEPN - Also known as kan, nptII. Experimental evidence at protein level: Swiss-Prot protein existence level 1. Resistance to kanamycin, neomycin, paromomycin, ribostamycin, butirosin and gentamicin B. From Klebsiella pneumoniae.
   1764..1790    +  CDS            3xHA (fragment): three tandem HA epitope tags
   1800..2120    +  CDS            DmrB: F36V mutant of FK506-binding protein FKBP12 binds synthetic ligands that do not bind wild-type FKBP
   2151..2846    +  CDS            mScarlet-I: mScarlet-I is a basic (constitutively fluorescent) red fluorescent protein published in 2016, derived from synthetic construct. It is reported to be a rapidly-maturing monomer with moderate acid sensitivity.
   2898..3098    +  CDS            Smarca4 (fragment): SMCA4_MOUSE - Also known as Baf190a, Brg1, Snf2b, Snf2l4. Experimental evidence at protein level: Swiss-Prot protein existence level 1. Involved in transcriptional activation and repression of select genes by chromatin remodeling (alteration of DNA-nucleosome topology). Component of SWI/SNF chromatin remodeling complexes that carry out key enzymatic activities, changing chromatin structure by altering DNA-histone contacts within a nucleosome in an ATP-dependent manner. Component of the CREST-BRG1 complex, a multiprotein complex that regulates promoter activation by orchestrating the calcium- d
   3961..3983    -  misc_feature   MCS (fragment): pBluescript multiple cloning site
   3983..4012    -  misc_feature   MCS (fragment): pBluescript multiple cloning site
   4025..4043    -  promoter       T3 promoter: promoter for bacteriophage T3 RNA polymerase
   4088..4104    -  protein_bind   lac operator: The lac repressor binds to the lac operator to inhibit transcription in E. coli. This inhibition can be relieved by adding lactose or isopropyl-β-D-thiogalactopyranoside (IPTG). lac repressor encoded by lacI
   4112..4142    -  promoter       lac promoter: promoter for the E. coli lac operon
   4157..4178    -  protein_bind   CAP binding site: CAP binding activates transcription in the presence of cAMP. E. coli catabolite activator protein
   4191..4283    -  CDS            lacI (fragment): lac repressor; lacI; The lac repressor binds to the lac operator to inhibit transcription in E. coli. This inhibition can be relieved by adding lactose or isopropyl-β-D-thiogalactopyranoside (IPTG).
   4466..5054    -  rep_origin     ori: high-copy-number ColE1/pMB1/pBR322/pUC origin of replication
   5225..6085    -  CDS            AmpR: β-lactamase; bla; confers resistance to ampicillin, carbenicillin, and related antibiotics
   6086..6190    -  promoter       AmpR promoter: bla
   6285..6320    +  CDS            rop (fragment): Rop protein, which maintains plasmids at low copy number; rop
   6422..6521    +  misc_feature   bom (fragment): basis of mobility region from pBR322
