[The description below was written by a language model from this plasmid's Addgene catalogue record and pLannotate feature annotations shown in this document.]
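Description:
pFlox_N-BRG1_Neo_FKBPF36V_mScarlet is a high-copy, ampicillin-selected plasmid built by Gibson cloning on a pFlox backbone with pBluescript-type elements (ColE1/pUC origin, AmpR with its bla promoter, lac promoter/operator, T3 promoter, and lacZα and MCS remnants). Although it is catalogued as a mammalian expression vector, the annotated layout looks more like a donor or targeting template for tagging the N-terminus of mouse Brg1 (Smarca4) than a cDNA expression plasmid. Only a short fragment of the Smarca4 coding sequence is detected, immediately downstream of the tag cassette. No mammalian promoter or polyadenylation signal is annotated. The unannotated stretches on either side of the cassette could be genomic homology arms, but the record does not say so. No loxP sites appear in the feature table either, despite the backbone name.

The payload reads, in one orientation, as a neomycin phosphotransferase gene (neo) for G418 selection in mammalian cells, a partial 3xHA epitope tag, FKBP12 carrying the F36V mutation (annotated as DmrB), the red fluorescent protein mScarlet-I, and then the start of Brg1. How neo is separated from the downstream tag, for example by a 2A peptide, is not annotated. FKBP12(F36V) is the dTAG degron: heterobifunctional ligands that bind the mutant but not wild-type FKBP recruit an E3 ubiquitin ligase and trigger rapid proteasomal degradation of the fused protein. This fits the stated purpose, acute depletion of BRG1-mScarlet. The fusion would allow BRG1, the ATPase subunit of SWI/SNF chromatin remodelling complexes, to be followed by red fluorescence or HA detection and removed on demand to study the immediate consequences of its loss.
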