Addgene plasmid #163875: pFlox_N-BRG1_Neo_FKBPF36V_mScarlet
Purpose: Acute Depletion of BRG1-mScarlet
Depositing lab: Cornelis Murre. Depositing organization: University of California, San Diego (UCSD). Publication: Calcium signaling instructs NIPBL recruitment at active enhancers and promoters via distinct mechanisms to reconstruct genome compartmentalization. Zhu Y, Denholtz M, Lu H, Murre C. Genes Dev. 2021 Jan 1;35(1-2):65-81. doi: 10.1101/gad.343475.120. Epub 2020 Dec 17. PubMed 33334824.
Backbone
  Vector backbone: pflox
  Vector type: Mammalian Expression
Growth in bacteria
  Bacterial resistance: Ampicillin, 100 μg/mL
  Growth temperature: 37°C
  Growth strain: DH5alpha
  Copy number: High Copy
Gene/Insert
  Gene/Insert name: Brg1
  Species: M. musculus (mouse)
  Entrez Gene: Smarca4 (a.k.a. BAF190A, Brg1, HP1-BP72, SNF2beta, SW1/SNF, b2b508.1Clo, b2b692Clo)
  Cloning method: Gibson Cloning
Terms and licenses: Academic/Nonprofit Terms; Industry Terms: Not Available to Industry
How to cite: pFlox_N-BRG1_Neo_FKBPF36V_mScarlet was a gift from Cornelis Murre (Addgene plasmid # 163875 ; http://n2t.net/addgene:163875 ; RRID:Addgene_163875)
